Addgene plasmid #166847: pRS406 ATG1-ATG7-3'UTR
Purpose: Expresses Atg1 with ATG7 3'UTR in yeasts.
Depositing lab: Daniel Klionsky. Depositing organization: University of Michigan. Publication: The Pat1-Lsm Complex Stabilizes ATG mRNA during Nitrogen Starvation-Induced Autophagy. Gatica D, Hu G, Liu X, Zhang N, Williamson PR, Klionsky DJ. Mol Cell. 2019 Jan 17;73(2):314-324.e4. doi: 10.1016/j.molcel.2018.11.002. Epub 2018 Dec 6. PubMed 30527663.
Backbone
  Vector backbone: pRS406
  Total vector size (bp): 9024
  Vector type: Yeast Expression
  Selectable markers: LEU2
Growth in bacteria
  Bacterial resistance: Ampicillin, 100 μg/mL
  Growth temperature: 37°C
  Growth strain: DH5alpha
  Copy number: Unknown
Gene/Insert
  Gene/Insert name: ATG1
  Species: S. cerevisiae (budding yeast)
  Insert size (bp): 4893
  Entrez Gene: ATG1 (a.k.a. YGL180W, APG1, AUT3, CVT10)
  Promoter: ATG1 Promoter
  Cloning method: Ligation Independent Cloning
  Sequencing primers: 5′ M13F; 3′ M13R
Terms and licenses: Academic/Nonprofit Terms; Industry Terms: Not Available to Industry
Depositor comments: Linearize with StuI
How to cite: pRS406 ATG1-ATG7-3'UTR was a gift from Daniel Klionsky (Addgene plasmid # 166847 ; http://n2t.net/addgene:166847 ; RRID:Addgene_166847)
