[The description below was written by a language model from this plasmid's Addgene catalogue record and pLannotate feature annotations shown in this document.]
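Description:
pRS406 ATG1-ATG7-3'UTR is a yeast integrating expression plasmid built on the pRS406 backbone. It carries no yeast replication origin (no 2μ or CEN/ARS element is annotated), so stable maintenance in Saccharomyces cerevisiae depends on chromosomal integration. The depositor's note to linearize with StuI fits this design, since cutting the plasmid directs homologous recombination into the genome. In E. coli the plasmid replicates from a high-copy ColE1/pUC-type origin and is selected with ampicillin through the bla gene. An f1 origin and remnants of the pBluescript-style lacZα/MCS region, flanked by T3 and T7 promoters, are also present. The catalogue entry lists LEU2 as the yeast marker, but the feature table shows a URA3 cassette with its own promoter, which is the marker expected for pRS406. URA3 complements uracil auxotrophy and can be counterselected with 5-FOA. The catalogue size (9,024 bp) also differs from the sequenced record (8,549 nt).

The insert is the S. cerevisiae ATG1 gene, encoding the Atg1 kinase that initiates autophagy, and it is recorded as being driven by its native ATG1 promoter. The annotated coding sequence sits about a kilobase downstream of the MCS fragment, which leaves room for this upstream regulatory region. The few hundred bases between the stop codon and the T7 promoter are unannotated and presumably hold the ATG7 3'UTR named in the construct, which replaces ATG1's own 3' untranslated region. No epitope tag or reporter is annotated. The stated purpose is to express Atg1 with the ATG7 3'UTR in yeast. The associated study concerns stabilization of ATG mRNAs during nitrogen starvation-induced autophagy, so the 3'UTR swap likely serves to test how this region contributes to transcript regulation.
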