Features (pLannotate 1.2.2; 18 found; start..end, strand, type, name):
     75..96      +  protein_bind   CAP binding site: CAP binding activates transcription in the presence of cAMP. E. coli catabolite activator protein
    111..141     +  promoter       lac promoter: promoter for the E. coli lac operon
    149..165     +  protein_bind   lac operator: The lac repressor binds to the lac operator to inhibit transcription in E. coli. This inhibition can be relieved by adding lactose or isopropyl-β-D-thiogalactopyranoside (IPTG). lac repressor encoded by lacI
    210..228     +  promoter       T3 promoter: promoter for bacteriophage T3 RNA polymerase
    241..288     +  misc_feature   MCS (fragment): pBluescript multiple cloning site
   1295..3985    +  CDS            ATG1: ATG1_YEAST - Also known as APG1 From Saccharomyces cerevisiae (strain ATCC 204508 / S288c) (Baker's yeast).
   4533..4551    -  promoter       T7 promoter: promoter for bacteriophage T7 RNA polymerase
   4559..4714    +  CDS            lacZα (fragment): LacZα fragment of β-galactosidase; lacZ fragment
   4718..5146    +  rep_origin     f1 ori (sequence partly withheld): f1 bacteriophage origin of replication; arrow indicates direction of (+) strand synthesis
   5174..5225    -  misc_feature   bom (fragment): basis of mobility region from pBR322
   5304..6107    -  CDS            URA3: orotidine-5'-phosphate decarboxylase, required for uracil biosynthesis; S. cerevisiae URA3; yeast auxotrophic marker, counterselectable with 5-fluoroorotic acid (5-FOA)
   6108..6323    -  promoter       URA3 promoter: S. cerevisiae URA3
   6331..6380    -  misc_feature   bom (fragment): basis of mobility region from pBR322
   6482..6517    -  CDS            rop (fragment): Rop protein, which maintains plasmids at low copy number; rop
   6612..6716    +  promoter       AmpR promoter: bla
   6717..7577    +  CDS            AmpR: β-lactamase; bla; confers resistance to ampicillin, carbenicillin, and related antibiotics
   7748..8336    +  rep_origin     ori: high-copy-number ColE1/pMB1/pBR322/pUC origin of replication
   8519..62      +  CDS            lacI (fragment) (across the origin): lac repressor; lacI; The lac repressor binds to the lac operator to inhibit transcription in E. coli. This inhibition can be relieved by adding lactose or isopropyl-β-D-thiogalactopyranoside (IPTG).
>Addgene plasmid #166847 | pRS406 ATG1-ATG7-3'UTR | addgene full sequence | sequence record 329346 | Addgene NGS Result
CGTTGGCCGATTCATTAATGCAGCTGGCACGACAGGTTTCCCGACTGGAAAGCGGGCAGTGAGCGCAACG
CAATTAATGTGAGTTAGCTCACTCATTAGGCACCCCAGGCTTTACACTTTATGCTTCCGGCTCGTATGTT
GTGTGGAATTGTGAGCGGATAACAATTTCACACAGGAAACAGCTATGACCATGATTACGCCAAGCGCGCA
ATTAACCCTCACTAAAGGGAACAAAAGCTGGAGCTCCACCGCGGTGGCGGCCGCTCTAGAACTAGTGGAT
CCCCCGGGACCTGCCACAAGGTTATTTCTACACACAATAAAAATAAGATACATTGCCGCTGCTCCGCATT
ACATATCATATAGAGTGACACTAAGTAATTAAATGACACTAAGTAACGAAAGATATCTGTAAACAACGAC
TATATACCAGAATTAGTCATATTCTCTATTGTATTCACCCTACACAGCCGCATTACACAGCTGCTCCGGA
CGTTTTACGCTGCACATCAATGACTAATACCACTGTATTTGATCCACACTTAGCGCAAAAGTCACCTGGG
TGGCGTTTTCCGCTCGCGCTCCGCCGGTGAGAGCGAGAAAAAAAAAAGGGATTGGGCGGTAATGTAAGGA
AAACCCACTAGTTAAAATCAATGAGATAAGGAACTCTCTTTTTTTCCCGTTAATCATCTTTTCCTTGTTC
GTTTCGTGTATCTGTAATGAATCTTATCGGAGTAACTATTACTGGAAAGCCATACCGTTAAAGAAGCAAG
CATATCATTCGTATTCAAGCATCTGTTTTTCTTTTTAACCGCTCGGCTCTGATTTCTTAAACCATTTCCC
CCATCAGCATCAGTTTGTGATTTGTAACTATATCGATCGTGGAATCGATGGAATTCTAAGCGTCATTTAG
TTGGCAACAAAAGGAATCGAGCATCTCATAAAGGAGCTTATATTATTAATATCTTCCTGATCGTACTATT
TTTTTTTAGCTTTTTATTTTTTAGGCCGAGGTTAATTCTAGAACGCCACATTTCATCACCTTTAAGTTAA
GTACCAAGGCCATCTTTTACCCTTTTTAGTTTCTGGGGAAACAGAGAACAGTACTATAGAAGATAAAAAG
ATATAATACAATCGTAGTAATAGTACCCATAATAAAATAACATATAATATAATAAAAACATAAGGCAAAG
GAGATAGGAGAATAATCATTGATATCTCCACAAAACGAATTTGAAGCTACCCCATATTTTCAAATCTCTT
TTACAACACCAGACGAGAAATTAAGAAACTCGAGATGGGAGACATTAAAAATAAAGATCACACAACCTCT
GTGAACCATAATCTAATGGCAAGTGCAGGAAATTACACCGCTGAGAAAGAAATCGGAAAGGGTTCGTTTG
CCACTGTATATAGAGGGCATCTGACATCCGACAAATCTCAGCATGTAGCCATAAAGGAAGTATCAAGGGC
GAAATTAAAAAATAAGAAATTACTAGAGAATTTGGAAATAGAAATCGCTATCTTGAAGAAAATCAAGCAT
CCTCATATCGTCGGACTTATTGACTGTGAACGAACATCAACAGATTTTTATTTGATCATGGAGTACTGTG
CTCTTGGGGACCTAACATTTCTGTTGAAAAGGCGTAAAGAATTGATGGAGAATCATCCTCTACTAAGGAC
CGTATTTGAAAAATACCCTCCACCGAGTGAGAACCATAACGGCCTGCATAGAGCGTTTGTCTTGAGTTAT
TTACAGCAGTTAGCGTCCGCTTTGAAATTTTTGAGGTCTAAAAACTTGGTTCATAGAGACATCAAGCCTC
AAAACTTACTATTATCTACACCCCTAATTGGATATCATGATTCAAAAAGCTTCCATGAACTTGGATTTGT
TGGGATCTACAACTTACCCATTTTAAAGATAGCAGATTTCGGGTTTGCAAGATTTTTGCCAAACACGTCA
TTAGCAGAAACTCTTTGTGGCTCACCATTATATATGGCACCAGAAATTTTGAATTATCAAAAATATAACG
CTAAAGCAGATCTGTGGTCTGTCGGTACAGTGGTATTCGAAATGTGCTGTGGCACCCCACCGTTTAGAGC
TTCCAATCATTTGGAGTTATTCAAGAAAATTAAAAGAGCAAACGATGTCATAACGTTTCCTTCATATTGC
AATATTGAACCAGAGTTAAAAGAGTTGATATGTAGTTTATTGACATTTGATCCAGCCCAAAGAATAGGAT
TTGAGGAGTTTTTTGCTAACAAGGTAGTCAACGAAGACTTGTCTTCTTATGAATTGGAAGATGATTTACC
TGAGTTAGAATCCAAATCAAAAGGTATTGTAGAAAGTAATATGTTCGTTTCTGAGTATTTATCTAAACAG
CCAAAGAGTCCGAACAGTAATCTTGCAGGTCATCAATCAATGGCAGATAATCCCGCGGAGCTCAGTGATG
CCCTCAAGAACAGCAATATATTAACTGCCCCAGCCGTTAAAACAGACCATACACAAGCCGTAGATAAAAA
GGCTTCAAATAATAAATACCATAATAGCCTAGTTTCAGATAGAAGCTTTGAAAGAGAATATGTGGTGGTA
GAGAAGAAATCGGTTGAAGTTAATTCATTGGCAGACGAGGTTGCTCAAGCAGGATTCAATCCAAATCCTA
TTAAGCACCCAACTTCAACTCAAAATCAGAACGTCTTATTGAATGAGCAATTCTCTCCAAACAATCAACA
GTATTTTCAAAATCAAGGAGAAAATCCGAGGTTACTGAGGGCCACATCATCTTCCAGTGGAGGTAGTGAT
GGGTCTAGGCGACCATCTTTGGTGGATAGACGCTTGTCTATATCCTCGCTGAATCCATCTAATGCATTAT
CAAGAGCCCTCGGTATTGCATCAACGAGATTGTTTGGTGGTGCAAATCAACAGCAGCAACAGCAACAAAT
CACATCTTCCCCACCGTACAGTCAAACTTTGTTGAATTCCCAACTTTTTCATGAACTTACTGAGAATATA
ATATTAAGAATAGATCACCTACAGCATCCAGAGACACTGAAATTAGATAATACTAATATCGTTAGTATTT
TGGAATCTCTGGCCGCAAAGGCATTTGTTGTTTACTCTTATGCAGAAGTGAAATTTTCTCAAATTGTTCC
ATTATCAACAACATTAAAAGGCATGGCTAACTTTGAGAACAGGCGCAGTATGGATAGTAATGCTATTGCA
GAAGAACAAGACTCAGACGATGCAGAAGAAGAGGATGAAACGTTGAAAAAGTACAAGGAAGATTGCTTAT
CCACGAAAACTTTTGGAAAGGGTAGAACTTTATCTGCCACATCTCAGTTGAGTGCAACTTTCAATAAACT
ACCACGTTCGGAAATGATCCTTCTATGTAATGAGGCCATTGTCTTATATATGAAGGCATTATCCATTTTA
TCAAAATCTATGCAGGTAACGTCCAACTGGTGGTATGAATCTCAAGAAAAATCATGTTCTCTAAGAGTTA
ACGTGTTGGTACAGTGGCTAAGGGAAAAATTTAATGAATGTTTAGAAAAAGCTGATTTCCTGAGATTAAA
AATTAACGACTTGAGATTCAAGCATGCTTCTGAGGTAGCTGAAAATCAAACTTTGGAAGAAAAAGGTAGT
TCGGAAGAGCCAGTATATTTAGAAAAGCTATTATATGATCGTGCATTAGAAATATCTAAGATGGCCGCAC
ATATGGAATTAAAAGGAGAAAATTTGTACAACTGTGAATTAGCTTATGCAACTTCACTTTGGATGTTAGA
AACTTCTCTGGACGATGATGATTTTACGAATGCCTATGGTGACTACCCTTTTAAAACTAACATACATCTA
AAAAGTAACGACGTTGAAGATAAAGAGAAGTATCATAGTGTGTTGGATGAAAATGACAGAATAATCATAA
GAAAGTATATTGATAGTATTGCAAACAGGTTGAAAATATTGAGGCAGAAGATGAACCACCAAAATTAATA
TTTTGCATATAATAGCATTGGTACATATTGTGGTGCCACTTTCCGTAATTAAGCTACTAAATTTTTGACT
CTAACGTTTATAACATTGAATTATTAAAATGATCTTGCTATACTATTTTGCATACATTATTTTTTGTAGT
TTTAACAAGAAGACAAATTCTTGACTTTACTCACAAAACATAAACATAAAATGTAATAAAGTCCTCAATG
TTCACCGTATTTTTCAAAAAGGATCAGTGAAAGTGTCGGTAAAGCTACCTTTTTGATACTTTCTTTTTAT
GAGAATAAGTTGTATTTCTTTATTATGTATGATACGGGCGTTCAATCAATACGTTTTAAGTTCGTTGCTG
ACGGCTAAGAAATTGGTAAGAGGAGTAGTTCCATCAATGTCTAAAGTGATATGATAAAAACTATACGATT
TGAAGATCTATGCGTTCACTTCACGTATCCAAGTTTCCCCTCCTAATAATTCACATTAATTTGGCATTCA
TATCTAAATGATCTGAGATGCAAAAGCGGTGGATGATGGGTACCCAATTCGCCCTATAGTGAGTCGTATT
ACGCGCGCTCACTGGCCGTCGTTTTACAACGTCGTGACTGGGAAAACCCTGGCGTTACCCAACTTAATCG
CCTTGCAGCACATCCCCCTTTCGCCAGCTGGCGTAATAGCGAAGAGGCCCGCACCGATCGCCCTTCCCAA
CAGTTGCGCAGCCTGAATGGCGAATGG
[124 nt withheld, positions 4718-4841]
C
[91 nt withheld, positions 4843-4933]
A
[49 nt withheld, positions 4935-4983]
CCTTTGACGTTGGAGTCCACGTTCTTT
[37 nt withheld, positions 5011-5047]
ACCCTATCTCGGTCTATTCTTTTGATTTATAAGGGATTTTGCCGATTTCGGCCTATTGGTTAAAAAATGA
GCTGATTTAACAAAAATTTAACGCGAATTTTAACAAAATATTAACGCTTACAATTTCCTGATGCGGTATT
TTCTCCTTACGCATCTGTGCGGTATTTCACACCGCATAGGGTAATAACTGATATAATTAAATTGAAGCTC
TAATTTGTGAGTTTAGTATACATGCATTTACTTATAATACAGTTTTTTAGTTTTGCTGGCCGCATCTTCT
CAAATATGCTTCCCAGCCTGCTTTTCTGTAACGTTCACCCTCTACCTTAGCATCCCTTCCCTTTGCAAAT
AGTCCTCTTCCAACAATAATAATGTCAGATCCTGTAGAGACCACATCATCCACGGTTCTATACTGTTGAC
CCAATGCGTCTCCCTTGTCATCTAAACCCACACCGGGTGTCATAATCAACCAATCGTAACCTTCATCTCT
TCCACCCATGTCTCTTTGAGCAATAAAGCCGATAACAAAATCTTTGTCGCTCTTCGCAATGTCAACAGTA
CCCTTAGTATATTCTCCAGTAGATAGGGAGCCCTTGCATGACAATTCTGCTAACATCAAAAGGCCTCTAG
GTTCCTTTGTTACTTCTTCTGCCGCCTGCTTCAAACCGCTAACAATACCTGGGCCCACCACACCGTGTGC
ATTCGTAATGTCTGCCCATTCTGCTATTCTGTATACACCCGCAGAGTACTGCAATTTGACTGTATTACCA
ATGTCAGCAAATTTTCTGTCTTCGAAGAGTAAAAAATTGTACTTGGCGGATAATGCCTTTAGCGGCTTAA
CTGTGCCCTCCATGGAAAAATCAGTCAAGATATCCACATGTGTTTTTAGTAAACAAATTTTGGGACCTAA
TGCTTCAACTAACTCCAGTAATTCCTTGGTGGTACGAACATCCAATGAAGCACACAAGTTTGTTTGCTTT
TCGTGCATGATATTAAATAGCTTGGCAGCAACAGGACTAGGATGAGTAGCAGCACGTTCCTTATATGTAG
CTTTCGACATGATTTATCTTCGTTTCCTGCAGGTTTTTGTTCTGTGCAGTTGGGTTAAGAATACTGGGCA
ATTTCATGTTTCTTCAACACTACATATGCGTATATATACCAATCTAAGTCTGTGCTCCTTCCTTCGTTCT
TCCTTCTGTTCGGAGATTACCGAATCAAAAAAATTTCAAGGAAACCGAAATCAAAAAAAAGAATAAAAAA
AAAATGATGAATTGAAAAGGTGGTATGGTGCACTCTCAGTACAATCTGCTCTGATGCCGCATAGTTAAGC
CAGCCCCGACACCCGCCAACACCCGCTGACGCGCCCTGACGGGCTTGTCTGCTCCCGGCATCCGCTTACA
GACAAGCTGTGACCGTCTCCGGGAGCTGCATGTGTCAGAGGTTTTCACCGTCATCACCGAAACGCGCGAG
ACGAAAGGGCCTCGTGATACGCCTATTTTTATAGGTTAATGTCATGATAATAATGGTTTCTTAGACGTCA
GGTGGCACTTTTCGGGGAAATGTGCGCGGAACCCCTATTTGTTTATTTTTCTAAATACATTCAAATATGT
ATCCGCTCATGAGACAATAACCCTGATAAATGCTTCAATAATATTGAAAAAGGAAGAGTATGAGTATTCA
ACATTTCCGTGTCGCCCTTATTCCCTTTTTTGCGGCATTTTGCCTTCCTGTTTTTGCTCACCCAGAAACG
CTGGTGAAAGTAAAAGATGCTGAAGATCAGTTGGGTGCACGAGTGGGTTACATCGAACTGGATCTCAACA
GCGGTAAGATCCTTGAGAGTTTTCGCCCCGAAGAACGTTTTCCAATGATGAGCACTTTTAAAGTTCTGCT
ATGTGGCGCGGTATTATCCCGTATTGACGCCGGGCAAGAGCAACTCGGTCGCCGCATACACTATTCTCAG
AATGACTTGGTTGAGTACTCACCAGTCACAGAAAAGCATCTTACGGATGGCATGACAGTAAGAGAATTAT
GCAGTGCTGCCATAACCATGAGTGATAACACTGCGGCCAACTTACTTCTGACAACGATCGGAGGACCGAA
GGAGCTAACCGCTTTTTTGCACAACATGGGGGATCATGTAACTCGCCTTGATCGTTGGGAACCGGAGCTG
AATGAAGCCATACCAAACGACGAGCGTGACACCACGATGCCTGTAGCAATGGCAACAACGTTGCGCAAAC
TATTAACTGGCGAACTACTTACTCTAGCTTCCCGGCAACAATTAATAGACTGGATGGAGGCGGATAAAGT
TGCAGGACCACTTCTGCGCTCGGCCCTTCCGGCTGGCTGGTTTATTGCTGATAAATCTGGAGCCGGTGAG
CGTGGGTCTCGCGGTATCATTGCAGCACTGGGGCCAGATGGTAAGCCCTCCCGTATCGTAGTTATCTACA
CGACGGGGAGTCAGGCAACTATGGATGAACGAAATAGACAGATCGCTGAGATAGGTGCCTCACTGATTAA
GCATTGGTAACTGTCAGACCAAGTTTACTCATATATACTTTAGATTGATTTAAAACTTCATTTTTAATTT
AAAAGGATCTAGGTGAAGATCCTTTTTGATAATCTCATGACCAAAATCCCTTAACGTGAGTTTTCGTTCC
ACTGAGCGTCAGACCCCGTAGAAAAGATCAAAGGATCTTCTTGAGATCCTTTTTTTCTGCGCGTAATCTG
CTGCTTGCAAACAAAAAAACCACCGCTACCAGCGGTGGTTTGTTTGCCGGATCAAGAGCTACCAACTCTT
TTTCCGAAGGTAACTGGCTTCAGCAGAGCGCAGATACCAAATACTGTTCTTCTAGTGTAGCCGTAGTTAG
GCCACCACTTCAAGAACTCTGTAGCACCGCCTACATACCTCGCTCTGCTAATCCTGTTACCAGTGGCTGC
TGCCAGTGGCGATAAGTCGTGTCTTACCGGGTTGGACTCAAGACGATAGTTACCGGATAAGGCGCAGCGG
TCGGGCTGAACGGGGGGTTCGTGCACACAGCCCAGCTTGGAGCGAACGACCTACACCGAACTGAGATACC
TACAGCGTGAGCTATGAGAAAGCGCCACGCTTCCCGAAGGGAGAAAGGCGGACAGGTATCCGGTAAGCGG
CAGGGTCGGAACAGGAGAGCGCACGAGGGAGCTTCCAGGGGGAAACGCCTGGTATCTTTATAGTCCTGTC
GGGTTTCGCCACCTCTGACTTGAGCGTCGATTTTTGTGATGCTCGTCAGGGGGGCGGAGCCTATGGAAAA
ACGCCAGCAACGCGGCCTTTTTACGGTTCCTGGCCTTTTGCTGGCCTTTTGCTCACATGTTCTTTCCTGC
GTTATCCCCTGATTCTGTGGATAACCGTATTACCGCCTTTGAGTGAGCTGATACCGCTCGCCGCAGCCGA
ACGACCGAGCGCAGCGAGTCAGTGAGCGAGGAAGCGGAAGAGCGCCCAATACGCAAACCGCCTCTCCCCG
CG
